Addgene plasmid #179814: pPOTv7-hygro-10Myc
Purpose: Trypanosoma brucei PCR only tagging (pPOT) vector for endogenous gene tagging
Depositing lab: Samuel Dean & Keith Gull. Depositing organization: University of Oxford. Publication: A comprehensive toolkit for protein localization and functional analysis in trypanosomatids. Paterou A, Saez Conde J, Tyc J, Sunter JD, Vaughan S, Gull K, Dean S. Open Biol. 2025 Apr;15(4):240361. doi: 10.1098/rsob.240361. Epub 2025 Apr 2. PubMed 40169015.
Backbone
  Vector backbone: pPOT
  Vector type: Unspecified
Growth in bacteria
  Bacterial resistance: Ampicillin, 100 μg/mL
  Growth temperature: 37°C
  Growth strain: NEB Stable
  Copy number: High Copy
Gene/Insert
  Gene/Insert name: 10xMyc
  Species: Synthetic
  Promoter: read through
  Cloning method: Restriction Enzyme; 5′ cloning site HindIII (not destroyed); 3′ cloning site BamHI (not destroyed)
  Sequencing primers: 5′ cTATGGGTTCTGGTAGTG; 3′ cTTAACTACCCGATCCTG
Terms and licenses: Academic/Nonprofit Terms; Industry Terms: Not Available to Industry
Depositor comments: Please visit https://doi.org/10.1101/2023.04.21.537815 for bioRxiv preprint.
How to cite: pPOTv7-hygro-10Myc was a gift from Samuel Dean & Keith Gull (Addgene plasmid # 179814 ; http://n2t.net/addgene:179814 ; RRID:Addgene_179814)
