[The description below was written by a language model from this plasmid's Addgene catalogue record and pLannotate feature annotations shown in this document.]
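Description:
pPOTv7-hygro-10Myc is a member of the pPOT ("PCR only tagging") series of template plasmids for endogenous gene tagging in Trypanosoma brucei. It is not intended to be maintained in the parasite. Instead, it serves as a PCR template from which tag-plus-marker cassettes are amplified, typically with long primers carrying homology to the target locus so that the product integrates by homologous recombination. In E. coli the plasmid is carried on a high-copy ColE1/pUC-type origin with ampicillin selection through β-lactamase (AmpR) and its own promoter. The backbone also retains an f1 origin, flanking T7 and SP6 phage promoters, and remnants of a lac promoter/operator and lacZα region typical of a general cloning vector.

The recorded insert is a synthetic 10xMyc epitope tag cloned between HindIII and BamHI sites that remain intact, which would allow the tag module to be exchanged. The automated feature table does not annotate the Myc repeats or any trypanosome untranslated or intergenic regions, so their positions cannot be stated from the record. It does detect two full-length copies of hph, the hygromycin B phosphotransferase gene, in the same orientation about 2 kb apart; this supplies the hygromycin selection named in the plasmid title. The record does not explain why two copies are present. The promoter is listed as "read through", meaning no dedicated promoter drives the cassette and expression after integration relies on transcription already passing through the tagged locus. The result is a Myc-tagged protein at the native locus, useful for localisation and functional analysis.
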