Features (pLannotate 1.2.2; 14 found; start..end, strand, type, name):
    171..1193    +  CDS            hph: KHYB_ECOLX - Experimental evidence at protein level: Swiss-Prot protein existence level 1. The aminoglycoside phosphotransferases achieve inactivation of their antibiotic substrates by phosphorylation. Only phosphorylates hygromycin and closely related compounds such as demethyl analogs and destomycin. From Escherichia coli.
   2349..3371    +  CDS            hph: KHYB_ECOLX - Experimental evidence at protein level: Swiss-Prot protein existence level 1. The aminoglycoside phosphotransferases achieve inactivation of their antibiotic substrates by phosphorylation. Only phosphorylates hygromycin and closely related compounds such as demethyl analogs and destomycin. From Escherichia coli.
   3567..3585    -  promoter       SP6 promoter: promoter for bacteriophage SP6 RNA polymerase
   3627..3643    -  protein_bind   lac operator: The lac repressor binds to the lac operator to inhibit transcription in E. coli. This inhibition can be relieved by adding lactose or isopropyl-β-D-thiogalactopyranoside (IPTG). lac repressor encoded by lacI
   3651..3681    -  promoter       lac promoter: promoter for the E. coli lac operon
   3696..3717    -  protein_bind   CAP binding site: CAP binding activates transcription in the presence of cAMP. E. coli catabolite activator protein
   3730..3822    -  CDS            lacI (fragment): lac repressor; lacI; The lac repressor binds to the lac operator to inhibit transcription in E. coli. This inhibition can be relieved by adding lactose or isopropyl-β-D-thiogalactopyranoside (IPTG).
   4005..4593    -  rep_origin     ori: high-copy-number ColE1/pMB1/pBR322/pUC origin of replication
   4764..5624    -  CDS            AmpR: β-lactamase; bla; confers resistance to ampicillin, carbenicillin, and related antibiotics
   5625..5729    -  promoter       AmpR promoter: bla
   5756..5806    +  misc_feature   bom (fragment): basis of mobility region from pBR322
   5807..6262    -  rep_origin     f1 ori (sequence partly withheld): f1 bacteriophage origin of replication; arrow indicates direction of (+) strand synthesis
   6266..6423    -  CDS            lacZα (fragment): LacZα fragment of β-galactosidase; lacZ fragment
   6426..2       +  promoter       T7 promoter (across the origin): promoter for bacteriophage T7 RNA polymerase
>Addgene plasmid #179814 | pPOTv7-hygro-10Myc | addgene full sequence | sequence record 355736 | Addgene NGS Result
GGGCGAATTGGGCCCGTATAATGCAGACCTGCTGCAAGCTAGGGGCACAGCAAGGTCTTCTGAAATTCAT
GTTTTTTTTTTTTTTACTCTGCATTGCAGTCTCCGCTCTTATTTAGTTTTGCTTTACGTAAGGTCTCGTT
GCTGCCATAAAATAAGCTCTAGTGGAATTCATGAAAAAGCCTGAACTCACCGCGACGTCTGTCGAGAAGT
TTCTGATCGAAAAGTTCGACAGCGTCTCCGACCTGATGCAGCTCTCGGAGGGCGAAGAATCTCGTGCTTT
CAGCTTCGATGTAGGAGGGCGTGGATATGTCCTGCGGGTAAATAGCTGCGCCGATGGTTTCTACAAAGAT
CGTTATGTTTATCGGCACTTTGCATCGGCCGCGCTCCCGATTCCGGAAGTGCTTGACATTGGGGAATTTA
GCGAGAGCCTGACCTATTGCATCTCCCGCCGTGCACAGGGTGTCACGTTGCAAGACCTGCCTGAAACCGA
ACTGCCCGCTGTTCTGCAGCCGGTCGCGGAGGCAATGGATGCGATCGCTGCGGCCGATCTTAGCCAGACG
AGCGGGTTCGGCCCATTCGGACCGCAAGGAATCGGTCAATACACTACATGGCGTGATTTTATATGCGCGA
TTGCTGATCCCCATGTGTATCACTGGCAAACTGTGATGGACGACACCGTCAGTGCGTCCGTCGCGCAGGC
TCTCGATGAGCTGATGCTTTGGGCCGAGGACTGCCCCGAAGTCCGGCACCTCGTGCACGCGGATTTCGGC
TCCAACAATGTCCTGACGGACAATGGCCGCATAACAGCGGTCATTGACTGGAGCGAGGCGATGTTCGGGG
ATTCCCAATACGAGGTCGCCAACATCTTCTTCTGGAGGCCGTGGTTGGCTTGTATGGAGCAGCAGACGCG
CTACTTCGAGCGGAGGCATCCGGAGCTTGCAGGATCGCCTCGGCTCCGGGCGTATATGCTCCGCATTGGT
CTTGACCAACTCTATCAGAGCTTGGTTGACGGCAATTTCGATGATGCAGCTTGGGCGCAGGGTCGATGCG
ACGCAATCGTCCGATCCGGAGCCGGGACTGTCGGGCGTACACAAATCGCCCGCAGAAGCGCGGCCGTCTG
GACCGATGGCTGTGTAGAAGTACTCGCCGATAGTGGAAACCGACGCCCCAGCACTCGTCCGAGGGCAAAG
GAATAGCCATGGTGCCCATTTAGTTGGCCTTTCCCTTGTCTCGTGTCTTTTCCGTGGAAAGGTTCCCGGA
GTAATCTGATGGCACAGCAGGGAGGTGCGCCTGCAGGTTGGTTAGGAAGGGGGGATGATGTAAAAGAAGA
AAATGGGGGGATTCGAGCCCCACGCGTTGCTCAAGCTGTGTAGCGCAGGCGTTTCCTTACATATTTCTCT
AACAGGCACGGAAGCCTAACAAATACACTTGGCTTATTTTTTTGCCCCCTCATGTCTTGTACAAATATTT
GCGATAGCTTAGCTATCAGCCACATTAATCAAACAAGTATACCAACAAGCCCGAAAACAGAAACTCAACT
GCAACGGGTACCTATGGGTTCTGGTAGTGGTTCCGGTTCCGGTTCTAAGCTTGAACAAAAACTTATCTCG
GAAGAAGACCTGGGTTCAGAGCAAAAACTTATATCAGAAGAGGATCTCGGGAGCGAACAAAAACTCATTT
CGGAAGAGGACTTGGGGTCAGAACAGAAACTTATTAGCGAAGAAGATCTCGGAAGCGAGCAGAAGTTGAT
TTCTGAGGAAGACCTTGGAAGTGAGCAAAAGCTCATAAGTGAGGAAGATCTTGGCTCCGAGCAGAAACTG
ATTTCAGAGGAAGATTTGGGGTCGGAGCAAAAGTTGATTAGTGAAGAGGACCTCGGTAGCGAGCAAAAAC
TTATCTCTGAGGAAGACCTCGGCTCTGAACAAAAACTGATTTCCGAAGAAGACTTGGGATCCGGATCAGG
ATCTGGATCAGGATCGGGTAGTTAAGAGCTCCGCTGCGCTTAAATGTCTTTCATTATAATCAATGTATAA
CCTTTATGTAGTATTTCAATCTATGCCGCTGTGTACGTGCACTGCGGTGCCTATCCTTCGGCATTAGAGA
GTCACTGTTTGTGTAGATCGTAGCTGCATGTCTGACATCTGGTTCATTAGTGCCGTTTTGAGTCTGCACT
GTTGTGCAACTTGATATTCATCACTGCACACCAACCGTGTGTTTCCTCCTTTGGGTGCACCCTTTAATCC
TTGTCTTCTCCTTTTTTGTCTCTTTCCCCCTCGAAAAGGTGTCAAACTACTGCCGCATAAACTACGGTTA
TCCCAAATTTAAGAGAAAGCAATAAAGCATCAGCTAGCATGAAAAAGCCTGAACTCACCGCGACGTCTGT
CGAGAAGTTTCTGATCGAAAAGTTCGACAGCGTCTCCGACCTGATGCAGCTCTCGGAGGGCGAAGAATCT
CGTGCTTTCAGCTTCGATGTAGGAGGGCGTGGATATGTCCTGCGGGTAAATAGCTGCGCCGATGGTTTCT
ACAAAGATCGTTATGTTTATCGGCACTTTGCATCGGCCGCGCTCCCGATTCCGGAAGTGCTTGACATTGG
GGAATTTAGCGAGAGCCTGACCTATTGCATCTCCCGCCGTGCACAGGGTGTCACGTTGCAAGACCTGCCT
GAAACCGAACTGCCCGCTGTTCTGCAGCCGGTCGCGGAGGCAATGGATGCGATCGCTGCGGCCGATCTTA
GCCAGACGAGCGGGTTCGGCCCATTCGGACCGCAAGGAATCGGTCAATACACTACATGGCGTGATTTTAT
ATGCGCGATTGCTGATCCCCATGTGTATCACTGGCAAACTGTGATGGACGACACCGTCAGTGCGTCCGTC
GCGCAGGCTCTCGATGAGCTGATGCTTTGGGCCGAGGACTGCCCCGAAGTCCGGCACCTCGTGCACGCGG
ATTTCGGCTCCAACAATGTCCTGACGGACAATGGCCGCATAACAGCGGTCATTGACTGGAGCGAGGCGAT
GTTCGGGGATTCCCAATACGAGGTCGCCAACATCTTCTTCTGGAGGCCGTGGTTGGCTTGTATGGAGCAG
CAGACGCGCTACTTCGAGCGGAGGCATCCGGAGCTTGCAGGATCGCCTCGGCTCCGGGCGTATATGCTCC
GCATTGGTCTTGACCAACTCTATCAGAGCTTGGTTGACGGCAATTTCGATGATGCAGCTTGGGCGCAGGG
TCGATGCGACGCAATCGTCCGATCCGGAGCCGGGACTGTCGGGCGTACACAAATCGCCCGCAGAAGCGCG
GCCGTCTGGACCGATGGCTGTGTAGAAGTACTCGCCGATAGTGGAAACCGACGCCCCAGCACTCGTCCGA
GGGCAAAGGAATAGCTCGAGTGCCCATTTAGTTGGCTTTTCCCTTGTCTCGTGTCTTTTCCGTGGAAAGG
TTCCCGGAGTAATCTGATGGCACAGCAGGGAGGTGCGCCTGCAGGTTGGTTAGGAAGGGGGGATGATGTA
AAAGAAGAAAATGGGGGGATTCGAGCCCCGCACAGGTCTCTCAAATTGGATGCATAGCTTGAGTATTCTA
TAGTGTCACCTAAATAGCTTGGCGTAATCATGGTCATAGCTGTTTCCTGTGTGAAATTGTTATCCGCTCA
CAATTCCACACAACATACGAGCCGGAAGCATAAAGTGTAAAGCCTGGGGTGCCTAATGAGTGAGCTAACT
CACATTAATTGCGTTGCGCTCACTGCCCGCTTTCCAGTCGGGAAACCTGTCGTGCCAGCTGCATTAATGA
ATCGGCCAACGCGCGGGGAGAGGCGGTTTGCGTATTGGGCGCTCTTCCGCTTCCTCGCTCACTGACTCGC
TGCGCTCGGTCGTTCGGCTGCGGCGAGCGGTATCAGCTCACTCAAAGGCGGTAATACGGTTATCCACAGA
ATCAGGGGATAACGCAGGAAAGAACATGTGAGCAAAAGGCCAGCAAAAGGCCAGGAACCGTAAAAAGGCC
GCGTTGCTGGCGTTTTTCCATAGGCTCCGCCCCCCTGACGAGCATCACAAAAATCGACGCTCAAGTCAGA
GGTGGCGAAACCCGACAGGACTATAAAGATACCAGGCGTTTCCCCCTGGAAGCTCCCTCGTGCGCTCTCC
TGTTCCGACCCTGCCGCTTACCGGATACCTGTCCGCCTTTCTCCCTTCGGGAAGCGTGGCGCTTTCTCAT
AGCTCACGCTGTAGGTATCTCAGTTCGGTGTAGGTCGTTCGCTCCAAGCTGGGCTGTGTGCACGAACCCC
CCGTTCAGCCCGACCGCTGCGCCTTATCCGGTAACTATCGTCTTGAGTCCAACCCGGTAAGACACGACTT
ATCGCCACTGGCAGCAGCCACTGGTAACAGGATTAGCAGAGCGAGGTATGTAGGCGGTGCTACAGAGTTC
TTGAAGTGGTGGCCTAACTACGGCTACACTAGAAGAACAGTATTTGGTATCTGCGCTCTGCTGAAGCCAG
TTACCTTCGGAAAAAGAGTTGGTAGCTCTTGATCCGGCAAACAAACCACCGCTGGTAGCGGTGGTTTTTT
TGTTTGCAAGCAGCAGATTACGCGCAGAAAAAAAGGATCTCAAGAAGATCCTTTGATCTTTTCTACGGGG
TCTGACGCTCAGTGGAACGAAAACTCACGTTAAGGGATTTTGGTCATGAGATTATCAAAAAGGATCTTCA
CCTAGATCCTTTTAAATTAAAAATGAAGTTTTAAATCAATCTAAAGTATATATGAGTAAACTTGGTCTGA
CAGTTACCAATGCTTAATCAGTGAGGCACCTATCTCAGCGATCTGTCTATTTCGTTCATCCATAGTTGCC
TGACTCCCCGTCGTGTAGATAATTACGATACGGGAGGGCTTACCATCTGGCCCCAGTGCTGCAATGATAC
CGCGAGACCCACGCTCACCGGCTCCAGATTTATCAGCAATAAACCAGCCAGCCGGAAGGGCCGAGCGCAG
AAGTGGTCCTGCAACTTTATCCGCCTCCATCCAGTCTATTAATTGTTGCCGGGAAGCTAGAGTAAGTAGT
TCGCCAGTTAATAGTTTGCGCAACGTTGTTGCCATTGCTACAGGCATCGTGGTGTCACGCTCGTCGTTTG
GTATGGCTTCATTCAGCTCCGGTTCCCAACGATCAAGGCGAGTTACATGATCCCCCATGTTGTGCAAAAA
AGCGGTTAGCTCCTTCGGTCCTCCGATCGTTGTCAGAAGTAAGTTGGCCGCAGTGTTATCACTCATGGTT
ATGGCAGCACTGCATAATTCTCTTACTGTCATGCCATCCGTAAGATGCTTTTCTGTGACTGGTGAGTACT
CAACCAAGTCATTCTGAGAATAGTGTATGCGGCGACCGAGTTGCTCTTGCCCGGCGTCAATACGGGATAA
TACCGCGCCACATAGCAGAACTTTAAAAGTGCTCATCATTGGAAAACGTTCTTCGGGGCGAAAACTCTCA
AGGATCTTACCGCTGTTGAGATCCAGTTCGATGTAACCCACTCGTGCACCCAACTGATCTTCAGCATCTT
TTACTTTCACCAGCGTTTCTGGGTGAGCAAAAACAGGAAGGCAAAATGCCGCAAAAAAGGGAATAAGGGC
GACACGGAAATGTTGAATACTCATACTCTTCCTTTTTCAATATTATTGAAGCATTTATCAGGGTTATTGT
CTCATGAGCGGATACATATTTGAATGTATTTAGAAAAATAAACAAATAGGGGTTCCGCGCACATTTCCCC
GAAAAGTGCCACCTGATGCGGTGTGAAATACCGCACAGATGCGTAAGGAGAAAATACCGCATCAGGAAAT
TGTAAGCGTTAATATTTTGTTAAAATTCGCGTTAAATTTTTGTTAAATCAGCTCATTTTTTAACCAATAG
GCCGAAATCGGCAAAATCCCTTATAAATCAAAAGAATAGACCGAGATAGGGT
[37 nt withheld, positions 5933-5969]
AAAGAACGTGGACTCCAACGTCAAAGG
[49 nt withheld, positions 5997-6045]
T
[91 nt withheld, positions 6047-6137]
G
[98 nt withheld, positions 6139-6236]
ACTTAATGCGCCGCTACAGGGCGCGTCCATTCGCCATTCAGGCTGCGCAACTGTTGGGAAGGGCGATCGG
TGCGGGCCTCTTCGCTATTACGCCAGCTGGCGAAAGGGGGATGTGCTGCAAGGCGATTAAGTTGGGTAAC
GCCAGGGTTTTCCCAGTCACGACGTTGTAAAACGACGGCCAGTGAATTGTAATACGACTCACTATA
